Addgene plasmid #153885: pGBW-m4252979
Purpose: Mammalian expression plasmid for SARS-CoV-2 E (envelope)
Depositing lab: Ginkgo Bioworks & Benjie Chen. Depositing organization: Ginkgo Bioworks.
Backbone
  Vector backbone: pTwist_CMV_Puro_6 with AarI site removed
  Backbone size w/o insert (bp): 6080
  Vector type: Mammalian Expression
  Selectable markers: Puromycin
Growth in bacteria
  Bacterial resistance: Ampicillin, 100 μg/mL
  Growth temperature: 37°C
  Growth strain: DH5alpha
  Copy number: High Copy
Gene/Insert
  Gene/Insert name: SARS-CoV-2 E (envelope) (alt names: envelope protein; E protein)
  Species: Severe acute respiratory syndrome coronavirus 2
  Insert size (bp): 221
  Mutation: wt
  Entrez Gene: E (a.k.a. GU280_gp04)
  Promoter: CMV
  Cloning method: Unknown
Resource information
  A portion of this plasmid was derived from a plasmid made by: GinkgoBioworks
Depositor comments: NCBI reference sequence: 43740570
How to cite: pGBW-m4252979 was a gift from Ginkgo Bioworks & Benjie Chen (Addgene plasmid # 153885 ; http://n2t.net/addgene:153885 ; RRID:Addgene_153885)
