[The description below was written by a language model from this plasmid's Addgene catalogue record and pLannotate feature annotations shown in this document.]
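Description:
pGBW-m4252979 is a mammalian expression plasmid carrying the wild-type envelope (E) gene of SARS-CoV-2, built on a pTwist_CMV_Puro_6 backbone from which an AarI restriction site was removed. It is propagated in E. coli through a high-copy ColE1/pUC-type origin and selected with ampicillin via a full-length β-lactamase (AmpR) gene. The sequenced record is about 6.3 kb, consistent with the roughly 6.1 kb backbone plus a short insert. The annotation also picks up a small β-lactamase fragment and a short SV40 large T antigen fragment, which are most likely backbone remnants or sequence carried along with the SV40 polyadenylation region rather than functional genes.

The E coding sequence (about 225 bp in the feature table; listed as 221 bp in the catalogue) sits downstream of the human cytomegalovirus immediate-early enhancer and promoter. The annotation software matched the promoter region to a truncated CMV variant, while the catalogue simply lists CMV. Transcripts are terminated by an SV40 poly(A) signal. No epitope tag or reporter fusion is annotated or mentioned. The expression unit is bracketed by short β-globin insulator elements, with T7 and rrnG bacterial terminators and a synthetic poly(A) signal that help isolate it from read-through transcription. A separate cassette uses the human ubiquitin C promoter to drive puromycin N-acetyltransferase, followed by a synthetic poly(A) signal, allowing puromycin selection of transfected mammalian cells.

E is a small viroporin involved in coronavirus assembly and morphogenesis. The plasmid is intended for expressing this protein in mammalian cells, either transiently or under puromycin selection; the record does not specify particular downstream applications.
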