Features (pLannotate 1.2.2; 19 found; start..end, strand, type, name):
    131..202     +  misc_feature   5' β-globin insulator: insulator upstream of the human β-globin locus (Farrell et al., 2002)
    207..253     -  terminator     T7 terminator: transcription terminator for bacteriophage T7 RNA polymerase
    271..319     -  polyA_signal   poly(A) signal: synthetic polyadenylation signal
    400..703     +  enhancer       CMV enhancer: human cytomegalovirus immediate early enhancer
    776..793     -  promoter       CMV promoter (fragment): human cytomegalovirus (CMV) immediate early promoter
    856..907     +  promoter       CMVd2 promoter: truncated human cytomegalovirus (CMV) immediate early promoter that yields moderately reduced expression relative to the full-length promoter
    982..1206    +  CDS            E: VEMP_SARS2 - Experimental evidence at protein level: Swiss-Prot protein existence level 1. Plays a central role in virus morphogenesis and assembly. Acts as a viroporin and self-assembles in host membranes forming pentameric protein-lipid pores that allow ion transport. Also plays a role in the induction of apoptosis (By similarity). Regulates the localization of S protein at cis-Golgi, the place of virus budding (PubMed:33229438). May act by slowing down the cell secretory pathway (PubMed:33229438). May interfere with tight-junction stability by interacting with host MPP5. This would result i
   1259..1380    -  polyA_signal   SV40 poly(A) signal: SV40 polyadenylation signal
   1403..1472    -  CDS            large T antigen (fragment): large T antigen from SV40 (simian virus 40)
   1495..1541    +  terminator     T7 terminator: transcription terminator for bacteriophage T7 RNA polymerase
   1571..1707    +  terminator     rrnG terminator: transcription terminator from the E. coli ribosomal RNA rrnG operon (Albrechtsen et al., 1991)
   1752..1823    +  misc_feature   3' β-globin insulator: insulator downstream of the human β-globin locus (Farrell et al., 2002)
   2049..2637    -  rep_origin     ori: high-copy-number ColE1/pMB1/pBR322/pUC origin of replication
   2809..2873    -  CDS            bla(M) (fragment): β-lactamase lacking the signal sequence; bla(M); allows cytosolic expression of β-lactamase
   3137..4346    +  promoter       UbC promoter: human ubiquitin C promoter
   4350..4947    +  CDS            PuroR (fragment): puromycin N-acetyltransferase; pac from Streptomyces; confers resistance to puromycin
   4976..5024    +  polyA_signal   poly(A) signal: synthetic polyadenylation signal
   5290..6150    +  CDS            AmpR: β-lactamase; bla; confers resistance to ampicillin, carbenicillin, and related antibiotics
   6163..6299    +  terminator     rrnG terminator: transcription terminator from the E. coli ribosomal RNA rrnG operon (Albrechtsen et al., 1991)
>Addgene plasmid #153885 | pGBW-m4252979 | addgene full sequence | sequence record 300428 | Ginkgo NGS Result
GACTCTGGCTCTATCGAATCTCCGTCGTTTCGAGCTTACGCGAACAGCCGTGGCGCTCATTTGCTCGTCG
GGCATCGAATCTCGTCAGCTATCGTCAGCTTACCTTTTTGGCAGCGATCGCGGCTCCCGACATCTTGGAC
CATTAGCTCCACAGGTATCTTCTTCCCTCTAGTGGTCATAACAGCAGCTTCAGCTACCTCTCAATTCAAA
AAACCCCTCAAGACCCGTTTAGAGGCCCCAAGGGGTTATGCTATCAATCGTTGCGTTACACACACAAAAA
ACCAACACACATCCATCTTCGATGGATAGCGATTTTATTATCTAACTGCTGATCGAGTGTAGCCAGATCT
AGTAATCAATTACGGGGTCATTAGTTCATAGCCCATATATGGAGTTCCGCGTTACATAACTTACGGTAAA
TGGCCCGCCTGGCTGACCGCCCAACGACCCCCGCCCATTGACGTCAATAATGACGTATGTTCCCATAGTA
ACGCCAATAGGGACTTTCCATTGACGTCAATGGGTGGAGTATTTACGGTAAACTGCCCACTTGGCAGTAC
ATCAAGTGTATCATATGCCAAGTACGCCCCCTATTGACGTCAATGACGGTAAATGGCCCGCCTGGCATTA
TGCCCAGTACATGACCTTATGGGACTTTCCTACTTGGCAGTACATCTACGTATTAGTCATCGCTATTACC
ATGCTGATGCGGTTTTGGCAGTACATCAATGGGCGTGGATAGCGGTTTGACTCACGGGGATTTCCAAGTC
TCCACCCCATTGACGTCAATGGGAGTTTGTTTTGGCACCAAAATCAACGGGACTTTCCAAAATGTCGTAA
CAACTCCGCCCCATTGACGCAAATGGGCGGTAGGCGTGTACGGTGGGAGGTCTATATAAGCAGAGCTGGT
TTAGTGAACCGTCAGATCAGATCTTTGTCGATCCTACCATCCACTCGACACACCCGCCAGCGGCCGCCAC
CATGTACAGCTTTGTATCTGAAGAGACAGGCACTCTCATCGTTAATTCAGTGTTGCTGTTCCTGGCATTT
GTGGTCTTCCTTTTAGTGACCCTAGCGATACTGACGGCCCTCCGGCTGTGCGCTTATTGTTGTAACATTG
TCAACGTTAGTCTCGTGAAGCCCTCGTTCTACGTTTATTCCCGCGTGAAAAATCTAAACAGCTCCCGTGT
GCCTGATCTTCTTGTCTAAGCTAGCTTGACTGACTGAGATACAGCGTACCTTCAGCTCACAGACATGATA
AGATACATTGATGAGTTTGGACAAACCACAACTAGAATGCAGTGAAAAAAATGCTTTATTTGTGAAATTT
GTGATGCTATTGCTTTATTTGTAACCATTATAAGCTGCAATAAACAAGTTAACAACAACAATTGCATTCA
TTTTATGTTTCAGGTTCAGGGGGAGGTGTGGGAGGTTTTTTAAAGCAAGTAAAACCTCTACAAATGTGGT
ATTGGCCCATCTCTATCGGTATCGTAGCATAACCCCTTGGGGCCTCTAAACGGGTCTTGAGGGGTTTTTT
GTGCCCCTCGGGCCGGATTGCTATCTACCGGCATTGGCGCAGAAAAAAATGCCTGATGCGACGCTGCGCG
TCTTATACTCCCACATATGCCAGATTCAGCAACGGATACGGCTTCCCCAACTTGCCCACTTCCATACGTG
TCCTCCTTACCAGAAATTTATCCTTAAGGTCGTCAGCTATCCTGCAGGCGATCTCTCGATTTCGATCAAG
ACATTCCTTTAATGGTCTTTTCTGGACACCACTAGGGGTCAGAAGTAGTTCATCAAACTTTCTTCCCTCC
CTAATCTCATTGGTTACCTTGGGCTATCGAAACTTAATTAACCAGTCAAGTCAGCTACTTGGCGAGATCG
ACTTGTCTGGGTTTCGACTACGCTCAGAATTGCGTCAGTCAAGTTCGATCTGGTCCTTGCTATTGCACCC
GTTCTCCGATTACGAGTTTCATTTAAATCATGTGAGCAAAAGGCCAGCAAAAGGCCAGGAACCGTAAAAA
GGCCGCGTTGCTGGCGTTTTTCCATAGGCTCCGCCCCCCTGACGAGCATCACAAAAATCGACGCTCAAGT
CAGAGGTGGCGAAACCCGACAGGACTATAAAGATACCAGGCGTTTCCCCCTGGAAGCTCCCTCGTGCGCT
CTCCTGTTCCGACCCTGCCGCTTACCGGATACCTGTCCGCCTTTCTCCCTTCGGGAAGCGTGGCGCTTTC
TCATAGCTCACGCTGTAGGTATCTCAGTTCGGTGTAGGTCGTTCGCTCCAAGCTGGGCTGTGTGCACGAA
CCCCCCGTTCAGCCCGACCGCTGCGCCTTATCCGGTAACTATCGTCTTGAGTCCAACCCGGTAAGACACG
ACTTATCGCCACTGGCAGCAGCCACTGGTAACAGGATTAGCAGAGCGAGGTATGTAGGCGGTGCTACAGA
GTTCTTGAAGTGGTGGCCTAACTACGGCTACACTAGAAGAACAGTATTTGGTATCTGCGCTCTGCTGAAG
CCAGTTACCTTCGGAAAAAGAGTTGGTAGCTCTTGATCCGGCAAACAAACCACCGCTGGTAGCGGTGGTT
TTTTTGTTTGCAAGCAGCAGATTACGCGCAGAAAAAAAGGATCTCAAGAAGATCCTTTGATCTTTTCTAC
GGGGTCTGACGCTCAGTGGAACGAAAACTCACGTTAAGGGATTTTGGTCATGAGATTATCAAAAAGGATC
TTCACCTAGATCCTTTTAAATTAAAAATGAAGTTTTAAATCAATCTAAAGTATATATGAGTAAACTTGGT
CTGACAGTTACCAATGCTTAATCAGTGAGGCACCTATCTCAGCGATCTGTCTATTTCGTTCATCCATAGT
TGCATTTAAATTTCCGAACTCTCCAAGGCCCTCGTCGGAAAATCTTCAAACCTTTCGTCCGATCCATCTT
GCAGGCTACCTCTCGAACGAACTATCGCAAGTCTCTTGGCCGGCCTTGCGCCTTGGCTATTGCTTGGCAG
CGCCTATCGCCAGGTATTACTCCAATCCCGAATATCCGAGATCGGGATCACCCGAGAGAAGTTCAACCTA
CATCCTCAATCCCGATCTATCCGAGATCCGAGGAATATCGAAATCGGGGCGCGCCTGGCCTCCGCGCCGG
GTTTTGGCGCCTCCCGCGGGCGCCCCCCTCGTCACGGCGAGCGCTGCCACGTCAGACGAAGGGCGCAGGA
GCGTCCTGATCCTTCCGCCCGGACGCTCAGGACAGCGGCCCGCTGCTCATAAGACTCGGCCTTAGAACCC
CAGTATCAGCAGAAGGACATTTTAGGACGGGACTTGGGTGACTCTAGGGCACTGGTTTTCTTTCCAGAGA
GCGGAACAGGCGAGGAAAAGTAGTCCCTTCTCGGCGATTCTGCGGAGGGATCTCCGTGGGGCGGTGAACG
CCGATGATTATATAAGGACGCGCCGGGTGTGGCACAGCTAGTTCCGTCGCAGCCGGGATTTGGGTCGCGG
TTCTTGTTTGTGGATCGCTGTGATCGTCACTTGGTGAGTAGCGGGCTGCTGGGCTGGCCGGGGCTTTCGT
GGCCGCCGGGCCGCTCGGTGGGACGGAAGCGTGTGGAGAGACCGCCAAGGGCTGTAGTCTGGGTCCGCGA
GCAAGGTTGCCCTGAACTGGGGGTTGGGGGGAGCGCAGCAAAATGGCGGCTGTTCCCGAGTCTTGAATGG
AAGACGCTTGTGAGGCGGGCTGTGAGGTCGTTGAAACAAGGTGGGGGGCATGGTGGGCGGCAAGAACCCA
AGGTCTTGAGCCCTTCGCTAATGCGGGAAAGCTCTTATTCGGGTGAGATGGGCTGGGCACCATCTGGGGA
CCCTGACGTGAAGTTTGTCACTGACTGGAGAACTCGGTTTGTCGTCTGTTGCGGGGGCGGCAGTTATGGC
GGTGCCGTTGGGCAGTGCACCCGTACCTTTGGGAGCGCGCGCCCTCGTCGTGTCGTGACGTCACCCGTTC
TGTTGGCTTATAATGCAGGGTGGGGCCACCAGCCGGTAGGTGTGCGGTAGGCTTTTCTCCGTCGCAGGAC
GCAGGGTTCGGGCCTAGGGTAGGCTCTCCTGAATCGACAGGCGCCGGACCTCTGGTGAGGGGAGGGATAA
GTGAGGCGTCAGTTTCTTTGGTCGGTTTTATGTACCTATCTTCTTAAGTAGCTGAAGCTCCGGTTTTGAA
CTATGCGCTCGGGGTTGGCGAGTGTGTTTTGTGAAGTTTTTTAGGCACCTTTTGAAATGTAATCATTTGG
GTCAATATGTAATTTTCAGTGTTAGACTTGTAAATTGTCCGCTAAATTCTGGCCGTTTTTGGCTTTTTTG
TTAGACAACATGACCGAGTACAAGCCCACGGTGCGCCTCGCCACCCGCGACGACGTCCCCAGGGCCGTAC
GCACCCTCGCCGCCGCGTTCGCCGACTACCCCGCCACGCGCCACACCGTCGATCCGGACCGCCACATCGA
GCGGGTCACCGAGCTGCAAGAACTCTTCCTCACGCGCGTCGGGCTCGACATCGGCAAGGTGTGGGTCGCG
GACGACGGCGCCGCGGTGGCGGTCTGGACCACGCCGGAGAGCGTCGAAGCGGGGGCGGTGTTCGCCGAGA
TCGGCCCGCGCATGGCCGAGTTGAGCGGTTCCCGGCTGGCCGCGCAGCAACAGATGGAGGGCCTCCTGGC
GCCGCACCGGCCCAAGGAGCCCGCGTGGTTCCTGGCCACCGTCGGCGTCTCGCCCGACCACCAGGGCAAG
GGTCTGGGCAGCGCCGTCGTGCTCCCCGGAGTGGAGGCCGCCGAGCGCGCCGGGGTGCCCGCCTTCCTGG
AGACCTCCGCGCCCCGCAACCTCCCCTTCTACGAGCGGCTCGGCTTCACCGTCACCGCCGACGTCGAGGT
GCCCGAAGGACCGCGCACCTGGTGCATGACCCGCAAGCCCGGTGCCTAGGCTAGTATGTAAGCCTAGTCT
TAGATAATAAAATCGCTATCCATCGAAGATGGATGTGTGTTGGTTTTTTGTGTGTGTAACGCTAGGCGCG
CCTGGTGTACCGAGAACGATCCTCTCAGTGCGAGTCTCGACGATCCATATCGTTGCTTGGCAGTCAGCCA
GTCGGAATCCAGCTTGGGACCCAGGAAGTCCAATCGTCAGATATTGTACTCAAGCCTGGTCACGGCAGCG
TACCGATCTGTTTAAACCTAGATATTGATAGTCTGATCGGTCAACGTATAATCGAGTCCTAGCTTTTGCA
AACATCTATCAAGAGACAGGATCAGCAGGAGGCTTTCGCATGAGTATTCAACATTTCCGTGTCGCCCTTA
TTCCCTTTTTTGCGGCATTTTGCCTTCCTGTTTTTGCTCACCCAGAAACGCTGGTGAAAGTAAAAGATGC
TGAAGATCAGTTGGGTGCGCGAGTGGGTTACATCGAACTGGATCTCAACAGCGGTAAGATCCTTGAGAGT
TTTCGCCCCGAAGAACGCTTTCCAATGATGAGCACTTTTAAAGTTCTGCTATGTGGCGCGGTATTATCCC
GTATTGACGCCGGGCAAGAGCAACTCGGTCGCCGCATACACTATTCTCAGAATGACTTGGTTGAGTATTC
ACCAGTCACAGAAAAGCATCTTACGGATGGCATGACAGTAAGAGAATTATGCAGTGCTGCCATAACCATG
AGTGATAACACTGCGGCCAACTTACTTCTGACAACGATTGGAGGACCGAAGGAGCTAACCGCTTTTTTGC
ACAACATGGGGGATCATGTAACTCGCCTTGATCGTTGGGAACCGGAGCTGAATGAAGCCATACCAAACGA
CGAGCGTGACACCACGATGCCTGTAGCAATGGCAACAACCTTGCGTAAACTATTAACTGGCGAACTACTT
ACTCTAGCTTCCCGGCAACAGTTGATAGACTGGATGGAGGCGGATAAAGTTGCAGGACCACTTCTGCGCT
CGGCCCTTCCGGCTGGCTGGTTTATTGCTGATAAATCTGGAGCCGGTGAGCGTGGGTCTCGCGGTATCAT
TGCAGCACTGGGGCCAGATGGTAAGCCCTCCCGTATCGTAGTTATCTACACGACGGGGAGTCAGGCAACT
ATGGATGAACGAAATAGACAGATCGCTGAGATAGGTGCCTCACTGATTAAGCATTGGTAACCGATTCTAG
GTGCATTGGCGCAGAAAAAAATGCCTGATGCGACGCTGCGCGTCTTATACTCCCACATATGCCAGATTCA
GCAACGGATACGGCTTCCCCAACTTGCCCACTTCCATACGTGTCCTCCTTACCAGAAATTTATCCTTAAG
ATCCCGAATCGTTTAAACTC
